>Addgene plasmid #197794 | pJMC-5 | addgene full sequence | sequence record 390565 | Addgene NGS Result
GTCAGTGAGCGAGGAAGCGGAAGAGCGCCCACCTGCTTTTCCTCGGCGCGCCGGAGTGAGACCGGCCGCA
TTAGGCACCCCAGGCTTTACACTTTATGCTTCCGGCTCGTATAATGTGTGGATTTTGAGTTAGGATCCGT
CGAGATTTTCAGGAGCTAAGGAAGCTAAAATGGAGAAAAAAATCACTGGATATACCACCGTTGATATATC
CCAATGGCATCGTAAAGAACATTTTGAGGCATTTCAGTCAGTCGCTCAATGTACCTATAACCAGACCGTT
CAGCTGGATATTACGGCCTTTTTAAAGACCGTAAAGAAAAATAAGCACAAGTTTTATCCGGCCTTTATTC
ACATTCTTGCCCGCCTGATGAATGCTCATCCGGAATTCCGTATGGCAATGAAAGACGGTGAGCTGGTGAT
ATGGGATAGTGTTCACCCTTGTTACACCGTTTTCCATGAGCAAACTGAAACGTTTTCATCGCTCTGGAGT
GAATACCACGACGATTTCCGGCAGTTTCTACACATATATTCGCAAGATGTGGCGTGTTACGGTGAAAACC
TGGCCTATTTCCCTAAAGGGTTTATTGAGAATATGTTTTTCGTTTCAGCCAATCCCTGGGTGAGTTTCAC
CAGTTTTGATTTAAACGTGGCCAATATGGACAACTTCTTCGCCCCCGTTTTCACCATGGGCAAATATTAT
ACGCAAGGCGACAAGGTGCTGATGCCGCTGGCGATTCAGGTTCATCATGCCGTTTGTGATGGCTTCCATG
TCGGCAGAATGCTTAATGAATTACAACAGTACTGCGATGAGTGGCAGGCGGGGCGTAATCTAGAGGATCC
GGCTTACTAAAAGCCAGATAACAGTATGCGTATTTGCGCGCTGATTTTTGCGGTATAAGAATATATACTG
ATATGTATACCCGAAGTATGTCAAAAGGAGGTATGCTATGAAGCAGCGTATTACAGTGACAGTTGACAGC
GACAGCTATCAGTTGCTCAAGGCATATATGATGTCAATATCTCCGGTCTGGTAAGCACAACCATGCAGAA
TGAAGCCCGTCGTCTGCGTGCCGAACGCTGGAAAGCGGAAAATCAGGAAGGGATGGCTGAGGTCGCCCGG
TTTATTGAAATGAACGGCTCTTTTGCTGACGAGAACAGGGGCTGGTGAAATGCAGTTTAAGGTTTACACC
TATAAAAGAGAGAGCCGTTATCGTCTGTTTGTGGATGTACAGAGTGATATTATTGACACGCCCGGGCGAC
GGATGGTGATCCCCCTGGCCAGTGCACGTCTGCTGTCAGATAAAGTCTCCCGTGAACTTTACCCGGTGGT
GCATATCGGGGATGAAAGCTGGCGCATGATGACCACCGATATGGCCAGTGTGCCGGTTTCCGTTATCGGG
GAAGAAGTGGCTGATCTCAGCCACCGCGAAAATGACATCAAAAACGCCATTAACCTGATGTTCTGGGGAA
TATAAGGTCTCTCGCTGAGCTCCGGATTTTGCAGGTGTGATGAAAAGCCTTAGGGTCAGGTGGCACTTTT
CGGGGAAATGTGCGATGAACCCCTATTTGTTTATTTTTCTAAATACATTCAAATATGTATCCGCTAATGA
GACAATAACCCTGATAAATGCTTCAATTATATTGAAAAAGGAAGAGTATGAGTATCCAACATTTCCGTGT
CGCCCTTATTCCCTTTTTTGCGGCCTTCTGCCTTCCTGTTTTTGCTCACCCAGAAACGCTGGTGAAAGTA
AAAGATGCTGAAGATCAGTTGGGTGCCCGAGTGGGTTACATTTAACTGGATCTCAACAGCGGCAAAATCT
TAGAGAGTTTTCGCCCCGAAGAACGCTTCCCAATGATGAGCACTTTCAAAGTTCTGCTATGTGGCGCGGT
GTTATCCCGTATTGATGCTGGGCAAGAGCAACTCGGTCGCCGCATACACTATTCTCAGAATGACTTGGTT
GAGTATTCACCAGTCACAGAAAAGCATCTTACGGATGGCATGACAGTAAGAGAATTATGTAGTGCTGCCA
TAACCATGAGTGATAACACTGCGGCCAACTTACTTCTGACAACGATTGGAGGACCGAAGGAGCTAACCGC
TTTTTTGCACAACATGGGGGATCATGTAACTCGCCTTGATCGTTGGGAACCGGAGCTGAATGAAGCCATA
CCAAACGACGAGCGTGACACCACGATGCCTGTAGCAATGGCAACAACTCTCCGCAAACTATTAACTGGCG
AACTACTTACTCTTGCTTCACGCCAGCAACTCATTGACTGGATGGAGGCGGACAAAGTTGCAGGACCACT
TCTGCGCTCGGCACTTCCGGCTGGCTGGTTTATTGCTGATAAATCTGGAGCCGGTGAGCGTGGCTCTCGC
GGTATCATTGCAGCACTGGGGCCAGATGGTAAGCCCTCCCGTATCGTAGTTATCTACACGACGGGGAGTC
AGGCAACTATGGATGAACGAAATAGACAGATCGCTGAGATAGGTGCCTCACTGATTAAGCATTGGTAACT
GTCAGACGAAGGGAAATAAATAGTAGCCCGCCTGATGTGCGGGCTTTTTTTTGGTGGTGGTTACCAGTGT
CGCTTAGCTACCGTAGGTCCTCTTAGGCGGTCCGATTAGCGACATAGTCATCAATGCCTTGACGGCAAAA
TCCCTTAACGTGAGTTTTCGTTCCACTGAGCGTCAGACCCCGTAGAAAAGATCAAAGGATCTTCTTGAGA
TCCTTTTTTTCTGCGCGTAATCTGCTGCTTGCAAACAAAAAAACCACCGCTACCAGCGGTGGTTTGTTTG
CCGGATCAAGAGCTACTAACTCTTTTTCCGAAGGTAACTGGCTTCAGCAGAGCGCAGATACCAAATACTG
TTCTTCTAGTGTAGCCGTAGTTAGGCCACCACTTCAAGAACTCTGTAGCACCGCCTACATACCTCGCTCT
GCTAATCCTGTTACCAGTGGCTGCTGCCAGTGGCGATAAGTCGTGTCTTACCGGGTTGGACTCAAGACGA
TAGTTACCGGATAAGGCGCAGCGGTCGGGCTGAACGGGGGGTTCGTGCTCACAGCCCAGCTTGGAGCGAA
CGACCTACACCGAACTGAGATACCTACAGCGTGAGCTATGAGAAAGCGCCACGCTTCCCGAAGGGAGAAA
GGCGGACAGGTATCCGGTAAGCGGCAGGGTCGGAACAGGAGAGCGCACGAGGGAGCTTCCAGGGGGAAAC
GCCTGGTATCTTTATAGTCCTGTCGGGTTTCGCCACCTCTGACTTGAGCGTCGATTTTTGTGATGCTCGT
CAGGGGGGCGGAGCCTATGGAAAAACGCCAGCAACGCGGCCTTTTTACGGTTCCTGGCCTTTTGCTGGCC
TTTTGCTCACATGTTCTTTCCTGCGTTATCCCCTGATTCTGTGGATAACCGTATTACCGCCTTTGAGTGA
GCTGATACCGCTCGCCGCAGCCGAACGACCGAGCGCAGCGA
Features (pLannotate 1.2.2; 9 found; start..end, strand, type, name):
      1..23      +  rep_origin     RSF ori (fragment): Plasmids containing the RSF 1030 origin of replication can be propagated in E. coli cells that contain additional plasmids with compatible origins.
     86..116     +  promoter       lac UV5 promoter: E. coli lac promoter with an "up" mutation
    140..169     +  promoter       cat promoter (fragment): promoter of the E. coli cat gene encoding chloramphenicol acetyltransferase
    170..850     +  CDS            CmR: chloramphenicol acetyltransferase confers resistance to chloramphenicol
   1007..1165    +  CDS            ccdA (fragment): CCDA_ECO57 - Also known as H, letA. Experimental evidence at protein level: Swiss-Prot protein existence level 1. Antitoxin component of a type II toxin-antitoxin (TA) system which inhibits the post-segregational killing (PSK) of plasmid-free cells, also referred to as a plasmid addiction system. Binds to and blocks the activity of CcdB; will also remove bound CcdB protein from the CcdB-GyrA complex by forming a CcdA-CcdB complex, a process termed rejuvenation. Functions as a transcriptional corepressor for the ccdAB operon, repression also requires CcdB (By similarity). From Escherichia coli
   1170..1472    +  CDS            ccdB: CCDB_ECOLI - Also known as G, letB, letD. Experimental evidence at protein level: Swiss-Prot protein existence level 1. Toxic component of a type II toxin-antitoxin (TA) system, functioning in plasmid maintainence. Responsible for the post- segregational killing (PSK) of plasmid-free cells, also referred to as a plasmid addiction system. Half-life of over 2 hours. Cell killing by CcdB is accompanied by filamentation, defects in chromosome and plasmid segregation, defects in cell division, formation of anucleate cells, decreased DNA synthesis and plasmid loss. Interferes with the activity of DN
   1557..1657    +  promoter       AmpR promoter: bla
   1658..2518    +  CDS            AmpR: β-lactamase; bla; confers resistance to ampicillin, carbenicillin, and related antibiotics
   2725..3313    +  rep_origin     ori: high-copy-number ColE1/pMB1/pBR322/pUC origin of replication
