[The description below was written by a language model from this plasmid's Addgene catalogue record and pLannotate feature annotations shown in this document.]
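Description:
pJMC-5 is an empty destination vector, recorded as the "Level 1 Module 5" acceptor in a modular cloning toolkit and parts library built for plant genome engineering. The backbone is described only as self-made, and no vector type is specified. At about 3.5 kb it is a compact, purely bacterial cloning plasmid. The feature table shows no plant promoters, T-DNA borders or other plant-functional elements, which fits its role as an intermediate that receives parts rather than a construct delivered to plants itself.

The plasmid replicates in E. coli from a high-copy ColE1/pUC-type origin and carries an ampicillin resistance gene (β-lactamase with its own promoter) as the permanent backbone marker. A very short fragment annotated as RSF origin is also detected, but it is too small to be a functional replicon. The remainder is a counter-selection cassette of the kind found in many destination vectors: a chloramphenicol acetyltransferase gene behind its cat promoter, preceded by a lac UV5 promoter, followed by a partial ccdA sequence and an intact ccdB toxin gene. CcdB poisons DNA gyrase in ordinary E. coli strains, so the unmodified vector must be maintained in a ccdB-tolerant strain under combined chloramphenicol and ampicillin selection.

In such designs, an assembled insert displaces the CmR-ccdB cassette, so in standard strains only recombinant, ampicillin-resistant clones survive. The record does not annotate the flanking cloning sites or state the assembly chemistry, what module position 5 carries, or which higher-level vectors accept its product.
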