Addgene plasmid #197794: pJMC-5
Purpose: (Empty Backbone) Level 1 Module 5 destination vector
Depositing lab: Daniel Voytas. Depositing organization: University of Minnesota. Publication: An extensible vector toolkit and parts library for advanced engineering of plant genomes. Chamness JC, Kumar J, Cruz AJ, Rhuby E, Holum MJ, Cody JP, Tibebu R, Gamo ME, Starker CG, Zhang F, Voytas DF. Plant Genome. 2023 Mar 9:e20312. doi: 10.1002/tpg2.20312. PubMed 36896468.
Backbone
  Vector backbone: Unspecified
  Backbone manufacturer: Self-made
  Vector type: Unspecified
Growth in bacteria
  Bacterial resistance: Chloramphenicol and Ampicillin, 25 & 100 μg/mL
  Growth temperature: 37°C
  Growth strain: ccdB Survival
  Copy number: High Copy
Gene/Insert
  Gene/Insert name: None
Terms and licenses: Academic/Nonprofit Terms; Industry Terms: Not Available to Industry
Depositor comments: Please visit https://www.biorxiv.org/content/10.1101/2022.10.15.511792v1 for bioRxiv preprint.
How to cite: pJMC-5 was a gift from Daniel Voytas (Addgene plasmid # 197794 ; http://n2t.net/addgene:197794 ; RRID:Addgene_197794)
